Addgene plasmid #103507: LSB-hsa-miR-381-3p
Purpose: Used to sense miRNA activity using fluorescence based tools. hsa-miR-381-3p target in 3' UTR of of mKate. miRNA activity can be measured by the repression of mKate2 relative to EBFP2 fluorescent proteins . Plasmid is inherently unstable; please see Depositor Comments
Depositing lab: Ron Weiss. Depositing organization: Massachusetts Institute of Technology. Publication: A mixed antagonistic/synergistic miRNA repression model enables accurate predictions of multi-input miRNA sensor activity. Gam JJ, Babb J, Weiss R. Nat Commun. 2018 Jun 22;9(1):2430. doi: 10.1038/s41467-018-04575-0. PubMed 29934631.
Backbone
  Vector backbone: Low Sensor Backbone (LSB)
  Vector type: Mammalian Expression, Synthetic Biology
Growth in bacteria
  Bacterial resistance: Ampicillin and Kanamycin, 100 & 50 μg/mL
  Growth temperature: 30°C
  Growth strain: NEB Stable
  Copy number: High Copy
Gene/Insert
  Gene/Insert name: hsa-miR-381-3p target
  Species: H. sapiens (human)
  Entrez Gene: MIR379 (a.k.a. MIRN379, hsa-mir-379, mir-379)
  Promoter: EF-1a
  Cloning method: Gibson Cloning
Terms and licenses: Academic/Nonprofit Terms; Industry Terms: Not Available to Industry
Depositor comments: Please note that this plasmid is inherently unstable due to a repeating poly A element. We recommend performing a diagnostic digest on multiple colonies upon receipt. The depositors would like to note the presence of several discrepancies between the depositor sequence and physical plasmid sequence. In particular, the sequences upstream and downstream of the puromycin coding region have 10 bp insertions which do not affect the ability to perform puromycin selection. The sequences for those regions within the physical plasmids are as follows: Upstream of Puro: GAATTCGACCGCCTGTCTCAAGGTGCCACC; Downstream of Puro: GCTTTGAGACTACGCGTGAATTCACTCCTC.
How to cite: LSB-hsa-miR-381-3p was a gift from Ron Weiss (Addgene plasmid # 103507 ; http://n2t.net/addgene:103507 ; RRID:Addgene_103507)
