[The description below was written by a language model from this plasmid's Addgene catalogue record and pLannotate feature annotations shown in this document.]
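Description:
LSB-hsa-miR-381-3p is a mammalian expression, synthetic-biology plasmid of about 11 kb built on the Low Sensor Backbone (LSB) and designed to report the activity of the human microRNA miR-381-3p by fluorescence. It replicates in E. coli from a high-copy ColE1/pUC-type origin and carries both an ampicillin (β-lactamase) and a kanamycin (aminoglycoside phosphotransferase) resistance gene, with dual selection recorded. A puromycin N-acetyltransferase coding sequence followed by a rabbit β-globin polyadenylation signal is also present for selection in mammalian cells, although no promoter for it is annotated in the feature table.

The payload consists of two parallel transcription units, each driven by the human EF-1α core promoter with its intron A and terminated by a rabbit β-globin poly(A) signal. Gateway attB4, attB1 and attB2 scars flank the promoter and coding segments, reflecting modular assembly, while the final cloning step is listed as Gibson. One unit expresses the red fluorescent protein mKate2 and, according to the record, carries the miR-381-3p target in its 3' UTR; this target is not annotated as a separate feature but would lie in the gap between the mKate2 cassette and its poly(A) signal. The second unit expresses EBFP2 without a target site and acts as an internal normaliser for delivery and expression. When miR-381-3p is active in transfected cells, mKate2 is repressed relative to EBFP2, so the red-to-blue ratio gives a readout of miRNA activity.

The repeated poly(A) elements make the plasmid inherently unstable. The depositors also note small discrepancies between the deposited sequence and the physical plasmid, including short insertions flanking the puromycin coding region that do not affect selection. The gene field lists MIR379 rather than a miR-381 locus, an inconsistency the record does not explain.
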