Features (pLannotate 1.2.2; 28 found; start..end, strand, type, name):
     87..675     -  rep_origin     ori: high-copy-number ColE1/pMB1/pBR322/pUC origin of replication
    846..1706    -  CDS            AmpR: β-lactamase; bla; confers resistance to ampicillin, carbenicillin, and related antibiotics
   1707..1778    -  promoter       AmpR promoter: bla
   1857..2456    +  CDS            PuroR: puromycin N-acetyltransferase; pac from Streptomyces alboniger; confers resistance to puromycin
   2461..2541    +  CDS            HBB (fragment): HBB_PONPY - Experimental evidence at transcript level: Swiss-Prot protein existence level 2. Involved in oxygen transport from the lung to the various peripheral tissues. From Pongo pygmaeus (Bornean orangutan).
   2612..2667    +  polyA_signal   β-globin poly(A) signal: rabbit β-globin polyadenylation signal (Gil and Proudfoot, 1987)
   3646..3666    +  protein_bind   attB4: mutant version of attB; core recombination site for the Gateway® BP reaction BP Clonase™
   3734..3945    +  promoter       EF-1α core promoter: core promoter for human elongation factor EF-1α
   3946..4884    +  intron         EF-1α intron A: intron upstream of the start codon of human EF-1α
   4911..4931    +  protein_bind   attB1: mutant version of attB; core recombination site for the Gateway® BP reaction BP Clonase™
   4951..5646    +  CDS            mKate2: mKate2 is a basic (constitutively fluorescent) red fluorescent protein published in 2009, derived from Entacmaea quadricolor. It is reported to be a rapidly-maturing monomer with moderate acid sensitivity.
   5666..5690    -  protein_bind   attB2: mutant version of attB; recombination site for the Gateway® BP reaction BP Clonase™
   5834..5908    +  CDS            HBB (fragment): HBB_PONPY - Experimental evidence at transcript level: Swiss-Prot protein existence level 2. Involved in oxygen transport from the lung to the various peripheral tissues. From Pongo pygmaeus (Bornean orangutan).
   5979..6034    +  polyA_signal   β-globin poly(A) signal: rabbit β-globin polyadenylation signal (Gil and Proudfoot, 1987)
   6418..6443    +  misc_feature   SA: splice acceptor site
   7115..7135    +  protein_bind   attB4: mutant version of attB; core recombination site for the Gateway® BP reaction BP Clonase™
   7203..7414    +  promoter       EF-1α core promoter: core promoter for human elongation factor EF-1α
   7415..8353    +  intron         EF-1α intron A: intron upstream of the start codon of human EF-1α
   8380..8400    +  protein_bind   attB1: mutant version of attB; core recombination site for the Gateway® BP reaction BP Clonase™
   8411..9127    +  CDS            EBFP2: EBFP2 is a basic (constitutively fluorescent) blue fluorescent protein published in 2007, derived from Aequorea victoria. It is reported to be a rapidly-maturing monomer with moderate acid sensitivity.
   9135..9159    -  protein_bind   attB2: mutant version of attB; recombination site for the Gateway® BP reaction BP Clonase™
   9163..9243    +  CDS            HBB (fragment): HBB_PONPY - Experimental evidence at transcript level: Swiss-Prot protein existence level 2. Involved in oxygen transport from the lung to the various peripheral tissues. From Pongo pygmaeus (Bornean orangutan).
   9314..9369    +  polyA_signal   β-globin poly(A) signal: rabbit β-globin polyadenylation signal (Gil and Proudfoot, 1987)
   9752..9774    -  protein_bind   lac operator (fragment): The lac repressor binds to the lac operator to inhibit transcription in E. coli. This inhibition can be relieved by adding lactose or isopropyl-β-D-thiogalactopyranoside (IPTG). lac repressor encoded by lacI
   9778..9808    -  promoter       lac promoter: promoter for the E. coli lac operon
   9823..9844    -  protein_bind   CAP binding site: CAP binding activates transcription in the presence of cAMP. E. coli catabolite activator protein
   9857..9896    -  CDS            lacI (fragment): lac repressor; lacI; The lac repressor binds to the lac operator to inhibit transcription in E. coli. This inhibition can be relieved by adding lactose or isopropyl-β-D-thiogalactopyranoside (IPTG).
  10069..10878   +  CDS            KanR: aminoglycoside phosphotransferase; aph(3')-Ia; confers resistance to kanamycin in bacteria or G418 (Geneticin®) in eukaryotes
>Addgene plasmid #103507 | LSB-hsa-miR-381-3p | depositor full sequence | sequence record 196061 | Full Sequence
AATTGAGGGGATAACGCAGGAAAGAACATGTGAGCAAAAGGCCAGCAAAAGGCCAGGAACCGTAAAAAGG
CCGCGTTGCTGGCGTTTTTCCATAGGCTCCGCCCCCCTGACGAGCATCACAAAAATCGACGCTCAAGTCA
GAGGTGGCGAAACCCGACAGGACTATAAAGATACCAGGCGTTTCCCCCTGGAAGCTCCCTCGTGCGCTCT
CCTGTTCCGACCCTGCCGCTTACCGGATACCTGTCCGCCTTTCTCCCTTCGGGAAGCGTGGCGCTTTCTC
ATAGCTCACGCTGTAGGTATCTCAGTTCGGTGTAGGTCGTTCGCTCCAAGCTGGGCTGTGTGCACGAACC
CCCCGTTCAGCCCGACCGCTGCGCCTTATCCGGTAACTATCGTCTTGAGTCCAACCCGGTAAGACACGAC
TTATCGCCACTGGCAGCAGCCACTGGTAACAGGATTAGCAGAGCGAGGTATGTAGGCGGTGCTACAGAGT
TCTTGAAGTGGTGGCCTAACTACGGCTACACTAGAAGAACAGTATTTGGTATCTGCGCTCTGCTGAAGCC
AGTTACCTTCGGAAAAAGAGTTGGTAGCTCTTGATCCGGCAAACAAACCACCGCTGGTAGCGGTGGTTTT
TTTGTTTGCAAGCAGCAGATTACGCGCAGAAAAAAAGGATCTCAAGAAGATCCTTTGATCTTTTCTACGG
GGTCTGACGCTCAGTGGAACGAAAACTCACGTTAAGGGATTTTGGTCATGAGATTATCAAAAAGGATCTT
CACCTAGATCCTTTTAAATTAAAAATGAAGTTTTAAATCAATCTAAAGTATATATGAGTAAACTTGGTCT
GACAGTTACCAATGCTTAATCAGTGAGGCACCTATCTCAGCGATCTGTCTATTTCGTTCATCCATAGTTG
CCTGACTCCCCGTCGTGTAGATAACTACGATACGGGAGGGCTTACCATCTGGCCCCAGTGCTGCAATGAT
ACCGCGAGAACCACGCTCACCGGCTCCAGATTTATCAGCAATAAACCAGCCAGCCGGAAGGGCCGAGCGC
AGAAGTGGTCCTGCAACTTTATCCGCCTCCATCCAGTCTATTAATTGTTGCCGGGAAGCTAGAGTAAGTA
GTTCGCCAGTTAATAGTTTGCGCAACGTTGTTGCCATTGCTACAGGCATCGTGGTGTCACGCTCGTCGTT
TGGTATGGCTTCATTCAGCTCCGGTTCCCAACGATCAAGGCGAGTTACATGATCCCCCATGTTGTGCAAA
AAAGCGGTTAGCTCCTTCGGTCCTCCGATCGTTGTCAGAAGTAAGTTGGCCGCAGTGTTATCACTCATGG
TTATGGCAGCACTGCATAATTCTCTTACTGTCATGCCATCCGTAAGATGCTTTTCTGTGACTGGTGAGTA
CTCAACCAAGTCATTCTGAGAATAGTGTATGCGGCGACCGAGTTGCTCTTGCCCGGCGTCAATACGGGAT
AATACCGCGCCACATAGCAGAACTTTAAAAGTGCTCATCATTGGAAAACGTTCTTCGGGGCGAAAACTCT
CAAGGATCTTACCGCTGTTGAGATCCAGTTCGATGTAACCCACTCGTGCACCCAACTGATCTTCAGCATC
TTTTACTTTCACCAGCGTTTCTGGGTGAGCAAAAACAGGAAGGCAAAATGCCGCAAAAAAGGGAATAAGG
GCGACACGGAAATGTTGAATACTCATACTCTTCCTTTTTCAATATTATTGAAGCATTTATCAGGGTTATT
GTCTCATGAGCGGATACATATTTGAATGTAGCTCCGAATTTCTCGAGGGCTTGTCGACGACGGCGGTCTC
CGTCGTCAGGATCATGAATTCGACCCGCCTGCCACCATGACCGAGTACAAGCCCACGGTGCGCCTCGCCA
CCCGCGACGACGTCCCCCGGGCCGTACGCACCCTCGCCGCCGCGTTCGCCGACTACCCCGCCACGCGCCA
CACCGTCGACCCGGACCGCCACATCGAGCGGGTCACCGAGCTGCAAGAACTCTTCCTCACGCGCGTCGGG
CTCGACATCGGCAAGGTGTGGGTCGCGGACGACGGCGCCGCGGTGGCGGTCTGGACCACGCCGGAGAGCG
TCGAAGCGGGGGCGGTGTTCGCCGAGATCGGCCCGCGCATGGCCGAGTTGAGCGGTTCCCGGCTGGCCGC
GCAGCAACAGATGGAAGGCCTCCTGGCGCCGCACCGGCCCAAGGAGCCCGCGTGGTTCCTGGCCACCGTC
GGCGTCTCGCCCGACCACCAGGGCAAGGGTCTGGGCAGCGCCGTCGTGCTCCCCGGAGTGGAGGCGGCCG
AGCGCGCCGGGGTGCCCGCCTTCCTGGAGACATCCGCGCCCCGCAACCTCCCCTTCTACGAGCGGCTCGG
CTTCACCGTCACCGCCGACGTCGAGGTGCCCGAAGGACCGCGCACCTGGTGCATGACCCGCAAGCCCGGT
GCCTGATACGCGTGAATTCACTCCTCAGGTGCAGGCTGCCTATCAGAAGGTGGTGGCTGGTGTGGCCAAT
GCCCTGGCTCACAAATACCACTGAGATCTTTTTCCCTCTGCCAAAAATTATGGGGACATCATGAAGCCCC
TTGAGCATCTGACTTCTGGCTAATAAAGGAAATTTATTTTCATTGCAATAGTGTGTTGGAATTTTTTGTG
TCTCTCACTCGGAAGGACATATGGGAGGGCAAATCATTTAAAACATCAGAATGAGTATTTGGTTTAGAGT
TTGGCAACATATGCCCATATGCTGGCTGCCATGAACAAAGGTTGGCTATAAAGAGGTCATCAGTATATGA
AACAGCCCCCTGCTGTCCATTCCTTATTCCATAGAAAAGCCTTGACTTGAGGTTAGATTTTTTTTATATT
TTGTTTTGTGTTATTTTTTTCTTTAACATCCCTAAAATTTTCCTTACATGTTTTACTAGCCAGATTTTTC
CTCCTCTCCTGACTACTCCCAGTCATAGCTGTCCCTCTTCTCTTATGGAGATCCCTCGACCTGCAGCCCA
AGCTTGAATTCTCTAGAATTACCCTGTTATCCCTATGCTTGGTTTACCGAGCTCTTATTGGTTTTCAAAC
TTCATTGACTGTGCCCAACGCGCCTGGGAGCTCACGGGGACAGCCCCCCCCCAAAGCCCCCAGGGATGTA
ATTACGTCCCTCCCCCGCTAGGGGGCAGCAGCGAGCCGCCCGGGGCTCCGCTCCGGTCCGGCGCTCCCCC
CGCATCCCCGAGCCGGCAGCGTGCGGGGACAGCCCGGGCACGGGGAAGGTGGCACGGGATCGCTTTCCTC
TGAACGCTTCTCGCTGCTCTTTGAGCCTGCAGACACCTGGGGGGATACGGGGAAAAAGCTAGGCTGAAAG
ACCGGTTCTTAGAATGACACGCGCCTGGGAGCTCACGGGGACAGCCCCCCCCCAAAGCCCCCAGGGATGT
AATTACGTCCCTCCCCCGCTAGGGGGCAGCAGCGAGCCGCCCGGGGCTCCGCTCCGGTCCGGCGCTCCCC
CCGCATCCCCGAGCCGGCAGCGTGCGGGGACAGCCCGGGCACGGGGAAGGTGGCACGGGATCGCTTTCCT
CTGAACGCTTCTCGCTGCTCTTTGAGCCTGCAGACACCTGGGGGGATACGGGGAAAAAGCTAACTTCTGA
GACGACAACTTTGTATAGAAAAGTTGGCTCCGAATTCGCCCTTGACAGCAGAGATCCAGTTTGGTTAATT
AATTGGCTCCGGTGCCCGTCAGTGGGCAGAGCGCACATCGCCCACAGTCCCCGAGAAGTTGTGGGGAGGG
GTCGGCAATTGAACCGGTGCCTAGAGAAGGTGGCGCGGGGTAAACTGGGAAAGTGATGTCGTGTACTGGC
TCCGCCTTTTTCCCGAGGGTGGGGGAGAACCGTATATAAGTGCAGTAGTCGCCGTGAACGTTCTTTTTCG
CAACGGGTTTGCCGCCAGAACACAGGTAAGTGCCGTGTGTGGTTCCCGCGGGCCTGGCCTCTTTACGGGT
TATGGCCCTTGCGTGCCTTGAATTACTTCCACCTGGCTGCAGTACGTGATTCTTGATCCCGAGCTTCGGG
TTGGAAGTGGGTGGGAGAGTTCGAGGCCTTGCGCTTAAGGAGCCCCTTCGCCTCGTGCTTGAGTTGAGGC
CTGGCCTGGGCGCTGGGGCCGCCGCGTGCGAATCTGGTGGCACCTTCGCGCCTGTCTCGCTGCTTTCGAT
AAGTCTCTAGCCATTTAAAATTTTTGATGACCTGCTGCGACGCTTTTTTTCTGGCAAGATAGTCTTGTAA
ATGCGGGCCAAGATCTGCACACTGGTATTTCGGTTTTTGGGGCCGCGGGCGGCGACGGGGCCCGTGCGTC
CCAGCGCACATGTTCGGCGAGGCGGGGCCTGCGAGCGCGGCCACCGAGAATCGGACGGGGGTAGTCTCAA
GCTGGCCGGCCTGCTCTGGTGCCTGGCCTCGCGCCGCCGTGTATCGCCCCGCCCTGGGCGGCAAGGCTGG
CCCGGTCGGCACCAGTTGCGTGAGCGGAAAGATGGCCGCTTCCCGGCCCTGCTGCAGGGAGCTCAAAATG
GAGGACGCGGCGCTCGGGAGAGCGGGCGGGTGAGTCACCCACACAAAGGAAAAGGGCCTTTCCGTCCTCA
GCCGTCGCTTCATGTGACTCCACGGAGTACCGGGCGCCGTCCAGGCACCTCGATTAGTTCTCGAGCTTTT
GGAGTACGTCGTCTTTAGGTTGGGGGGAGGGGTTTTATGCGATGGAGTTTCCCCACACTGAGTGGGTGGA
GACTGAAGTTAGGCCAGCTTGGCACTTGATGTAATTCTCCTTGGAATTTGCCCTTTTTGAGTTTGGATCT
TGGTTCATTCTCAAGCCTCAGACAGTGGTTCAAAGTTTTTTTCTTCCATTTCAGGTGTCGTGAGAAGGGC
GAATTCGACCCAAGTTTGTACAAAAAAGCAGGCTGGATCCAGGTGCCACCATGGTGAGCGAGCTGATTAA
GGAGAACATGCACATGAAGCTGTACATGGAGGGCACCGTGAACAACCACCACTTCAAGTGCACATCCGAG
GGCGAAGGCAAGCCCTACGAGGGCACCCAGACCATGAGAATCAAGGCGGTCGAGGGCGGCCCTCTCCCCT
TCGCCTTCGACATCCTGGCTACCAGCTTCATGTACGGCAGCAAAACCTTCATCAACCACACCCAGGGCAT
CCCCGACTTCTTTAAGCAGTCCTTCCCCGAGGGCTTCACATGGGAGAGAGTCACCACATACGAAGATGGG
GGCGTGCTGACCGCTACCCAGGACACCAGCCTCCAGGACGGCTGCCTCATCTACAACGTCAAGATCAGAG
GGGTGAACTTCCCATCCAACGGCCCTGTGATGCAGAAGAAAACACTCGGCTGGGAGGCCTCCACCGAGAC
ACTGTACCCCGCTGACGGCGGCCTGGAAGGCAGAGCCGACATGGCCCTGAAGCTCGTGGGCGGGGGCCAC
CTGATCTGCAACCTTAAGACCACATACAGATCCAAGAAACCCGCTAAGAACCTCAAGATGCCCGGCGTCT
ACTATGTGGACAGGAGACTGGAAAGAATCAAGGAGGCCGACAAAGAGACATACGTCGAGCAGCACGAGGT
GGCTGTGGCCAGATACTGCGACCTCCCTAGCAAACTGGGGCACAAACTTAATTGAGAATTCTACCACCCA
GCTTTCTTGTACAAAGTGGTACGTCTCAAGACCAGAGGTCTCTGCTTAAGGTTCCACAGAGAGCTTGCCC
TTGTATAACAGAGAGCTTGCCCTTGTATAACAGAGAGCTTGCCCTTGTATAACAGAGAGCTTGCCCTTGT
ATACAACCAGAAGAGACCTGTGCTTCACTCCTCAGGTGCAGGCTGCCTATCAGAAGGTGGTGGCTGGTGT
GGCCAATGCCCTGGCTCACAAATACCACTGAGATCTTTTTCCCTCTGCCAAAAATTATGGGGACATCATG
AAGCCCCTTGAGCATCTGACTTCTGGCTAATAAAGGAAATTTATTTTCATTGCAATAGTGTGTTGGAATT
TTTTGTGTCTCTCACTCGGAAGGACATATGGGAGGGCAAATCATTTAAAACATCAGAATGAGTATTTGGT
TTAGAGTTTGGCAACATATGCCCATATGCTGGCTGCCATGAACAAAGGTTGGCTATAAAGAGGTCATCAG
TATATGAAACAGCCCCCTGCTGTCCATTCCTTATTCCATAGAAAAGCCTTGACTTGAGGTTAGATTTTTT
TTATATTTTGTTTTGTGTTATTTTTTTCTTTAACATCCCTAAAATTTTCCTTACATGTTTTACTAGCCAG
ATTTTTCCTCCTCTCCTGACTACTCCCAGTCATAGCTGTCCCTCTTCTCTTATGGAGATCCCGAGCGGTG
CGTTTTTATGCTTGTAGTATTGTATAATGTTTTTAAGATCCAAGCTTCTGACCTCTTCTCTTCCTCCCAC
AGGGCCTCGAGACAATTGCATCGATGGTACCAGTGAAAGTCTGCAATGAATTCGAGTTGGCGCGCCTGTC
ATTCTAAATCTCTCTTTCAGCCTAAAGCTTTTTCCCCGTATCCCCCCAGGTGTCTGCAGGCTCAAAGAGC
AGCGAGAAGCGTTCAGAGGAAAGCGATCCCGTGCCACCTTCCCCGTGCCCGGGCTGTCCCCGCACGCTGC
CGGCTCGGGGATGCGGGGGGAGCGCCGGACCGGAGCGGAGCCCCGGGCGGCTCGCTGCTGCCCCCTAGCG
GGGGAGGGACGTAATTACATCCCTGGGGGCTTTGGGAGGGGGCTGTCCCCGTGAGCTCCCAGGCGCGCCT
GTCATTCTAAATCTCTCTTTCAGCCTAAAGCTTTTTCCCCGTATCCCCCCAGGTGTCTGCAGGCTCAAAG
AGCAGCGAGAAGCGTTCAGAGGAAAGCGATCCCGTGCCACCTTCCCCGTGCCCGGGCTGTCCCCGCACGC
TGCCGGCTCGGGGATGCGGGGGGAGCGCCGGACCGGAGCGGAGCCCCGGGCGGCTCGCTGCTGCCCCCTA
GCGGGGGAGGGACGTAATTACATCCCTGGGGGCTTTGGGGGGGGGCTGTCCCCGTGAGCTCCCAGGCGCG
CCAACTCGGTACCGTATCGATGTCGACGTTAACGCTAGTGATATCAACTTTGTATAGAAAAGTTGGCTCC
GAATTCGCCCTTGACAGCAGAGATCCAGTTTGGTTAATTAATTGGCTCCGGTGCCCGTCAGTGGGCAGAG
CGCACATCGCCCACAGTCCCCGAGAAGTTGTGGGGAGGGGTCGGCAATTGAACCGGTGCCTAGAGAAGGT
GGCGCGGGGTAAACTGGGAAAGTGATGTCGTGTACTGGCTCCGCCTTTTTCCCGAGGGTGGGGGAGAACC
GTATATAAGTGCAGTAGTCGCCGTGAACGTTCTTTTTCGCAACGGGTTTGCCGCCAGAACACAGGTAAGT
GCCGTGTGTGGTTCCCGCGGGCCTGGCCTCTTTACGGGTTATGGCCCTTGCGTGCCTTGAATTACTTCCA
CCTGGCTGCAGTACGTGATTCTTGATCCCGAGCTTCGGGTTGGAAGTGGGTGGGAGAGTTCGAGGCCTTG
CGCTTAAGGAGCCCCTTCGCCTCGTGCTTGAGTTGAGGCCTGGCCTGGGCGCTGGGGCCGCCGCGTGCGA
ATCTGGTGGCACCTTCGCGCCTGTCTCGCTGCTTTCGATAAGTCTCTAGCCATTTAAAATTTTTGATGAC
CTGCTGCGACGCTTTTTTTCTGGCAAGATAGTCTTGTAAATGCGGGCCAAGATCTGCACACTGGTATTTC
GGTTTTTGGGGCCGCGGGCGGCGACGGGGCCCGTGCGTCCCAGCGCACATGTTCGGCGAGGCGGGGCCTG
CGAGCGCGGCCACCGAGAATCGGACGGGGGTAGTCTCAAGCTGGCCGGCCTGCTCTGGTGCCTGGCCTCG
CGCCGCCGTGTATCGCCCCGCCCTGGGCGGCAAGGCTGGCCCGGTCGGCACCAGTTGCGTGAGCGGAAAG
ATGGCCGCTTCCCGGCCCTGCTGCAGGGAGCTCAAAATGGAGGACGCGGCGCTCGGGAGAGCGGGCGGGT
GAGTCACCCACACAAAGGAAAAGGGCCTTTCCGTCCTCAGCCGTCGCTTCATGTGACTCCACGGAGTACC
GGGCGCCGTCCAGGCACCTCGATTAGTTCTCGAGCTTTTGGAGTACGTCGTCTTTAGGTTGGGGGGAGGG
GTTTTATGCGATGGAGTTTCCCCACACTGAGTGGGTGGAGACTGAAGTTAGGCCAGCTTGGCACTTGATG
TAATTCTCCTTGGAATTTGCCCTTTTTGAGTTTGGATCTTGGTTCATTCTCAAGCCTCAGACAGTGGTTC
AAAGTTTTTTTCTTCCATTTCAGGTGTCGTGAGAAGGGCGAATTCGACCCAAGTTTGTACAAAAAAGCAG
GCTCGCCACCATGGTGAGCAAGGGCGAGGAGCTGTTCACCGGGGTGGTGCCCATCCTGGTCGAGCTGGAC
GGCGACGTAAACGGCCACAAGTTCAGCGTGAGGGGCGAGGGCGAGGGCGATGCCACCAACGGCAAGCTGA
CCCTGAAGTTCATCTGCACCACCGGCAAGCTGCCCGTGCCCTGGCCCACCCTCGTGACCACCCTGAGCCA
CGGCGTGCAGTGCTTCGCCCGCTACCCCGACCACATGAAGCAGCACGACTTCTTCAAGTCCGCCATGCCC
GAAGGCTACGTCCAGGAGCGCACCATCTTCTTCAAGGACGACGGCACCTACAAGACCCGCGCCGAGGTGA
AGTTCGAGGGCGACACCCTAGTGAACCGCATCGAGCTGAAGGGCGTCGACTTCAAGGAGGACGGCAACAT
CCTGGGGCACAAGCTGGAGTACAACTTCAACAGCCACAACATCTATATCATGGCCGTCAAGCAGAAGAAC
GGCATCAAGGTGAACTTCAAGATCCGCCACAACGTGGAGGACGGCAGCGTGCAGCTCGCCGACCACTACC
AGCAGAACACCCCCATCGGCGACGGCCCCGTGCTGCTGCCCGACAGCCACTACCTGAGCACCCAGTCCGT
GCTGAGCAAAGACCCCAACGAGAAGCGCGATCACATGGTCCTGCTGGAGTTCCGCACCGCCGCCGGGATC
ACTCTCGGCATGGACGAGCTGTACAAGTAATACCACCCAGCTTTCTTGTACAAAGTGGTACGCGTGAATT
CACTCCTCAGGTGCAGGCTGCCTATCAGAAGGTGGTGGCTGGTGTGGCCAATGCCCTGGCTCACAAATAC
CACTGAGATCTTTTTCCCTCTGCCAAAAATTATGGGGACATCATGAAGCCCCTTGAGCATCTGACTTCTG
GCTAATAAAGGAAATTTATTTTCATTGCAATAGTGTGTTGGAATTTTTTGTGTCTCTCACTCGGAAGGAC
ATATGGGAGGGCAAATCATTTAAAACATCAGAATGAGTATTTGGTTTAGAGTTTGGCAACATATGCCCAT
ATGCTGGCTGCCATGAACAAAGGTTGGCTATAAAGAGGTCATCAGTATATGAAACAGCCCCCTGCTGTCC
ATTCCTTATTCCATAGAAAAGCCTTGACTTGAGGTTAGATTTTTTTTATATTTTGTTTTGTGTTATTTTT
TTCTTTAACATCCCTAAAATTTTCCTTACATGTTTTACTAGCCAGATTTTTCCTCCTCTCCTGACTACTC
CCAGTCATAGCTGTCCCTCTTCTCTTATGGAGATCCCTCGACCTGCAGCCCAAGCTTGGCGTAATCATGG
TCATAGCTGTTTCCTGTGTGAAATTGTTATCCGCTCACAATTCCACACAACATACGAGCCGGAAGCATAA
AGTGTAAAGCCTGGGGTGCCTAATGAGTGAGCTAACTCACATTAATTGCGTTGCGCTCACTGCCCGCTTT
CCAGTCGGGAAACCTGTCGTGCCAGCGGATCGACAGTACTAAGCTTGGTCTAATACCCAATCTCTCGTCT
TATCCAGATGTTTTATACGCCTCTGGCCCGTGTCTCAAAATCTCTGATGTTACATTGCACAAGATAAAAT
AATATCATCATGAACAATAAAACTGTCTGCTTACATAAACAGTAATACAAGGGGTGTTATGAGCCATATT
CAACGGGAAACGTCGAGGCCGCGATTAAATTCCAACATGGATGCTGATTTATATGGGTATAAATGGGCTC
GCGATAATGTCGGGCAATCAGGTGCGACAATCTATCGCTTGTATGGGAAGCCCGATGCGCCAGAGTTGTT
TCTGAAACATGGCAAAGGTAGCGTTGCCAATGATGTTACAGATGAGATGGTCAGACTAAACTGGCTGACG
GAATTTATGCCTCTTCCGACCATCAAGCATTTTATCCGTACTCCTGATGATGCATGGTTACTCACCACTG
CGATCCCCGGAAAAACAGCATTCCAGGTATTAGAAGAATATCCTGATTCAGGTGAAAATATTGTTGATGC
GCTGGCAGTGTTCCTGCGCCGGTTGCATTCGATTCCTGTTTGTAATTGTCCTTTTAACAGCGATCGCGTA
TTTCGTCTCGCTCAGGCGCAATCACGAATGAATAACGGTTTGGTTGATGCGAGTGATTTTGATGACGAGC
GTAATGGCTGGCCTGTTGAACAAGTCTGGAAAGAAATGCATAAACTTTTGCCATTCTCACCGGATTCAGT
CGTCACTCATGGTGATTTCTCACTTGATAACCTTATTTTTGACGAGGGGAAATTAATAGGTTGTATTGAT
GTTGGACGAGTCGGAATCGCAGACCGATACCAGGATCTTGCCATCCTATGGAACTGCCTCGGTGAGTTTT
CTCCTTCATTACAGAAACGGCTTTTTCAAAAATATGGTATTGATAATCCTGATATGAATAAATTGCAGTT
TCATTTGATGCTCGATGAGTTTTTCTAATCAGAATTGGTTAATTGGTTGTAACACTGGCAGAGCATTACG
CTGACTTGACGGGACGGCGCAAGCTCATGACCAAAATCCCTTAACGTGAGTTACGCGTCGTTCCACTGAG
CGTCAGAGGTATCACTAGTATTACAGAGGTAAGTTATAACAGTCGCCTAACCC
