>Addgene plasmid #103507 | LSB-hsa-miR-381-3p | depositor partial sequence | sequence record 196062 | hsa-miR-381-3p target
ACAGAGAGCTTGCCCTTGTATA
