>Addgene plasmid #103507 | LSB-hsa-miR-381-3p | addgene partial sequence | sequence record 271897 | mKate2-F 5'-ACCCGCTAAGAACCTCAAGA-3'
TCAAGGAGGCCGACAAAGAGACATACGTCGAGCAGCACGAGGTGGCTGTGGCCAGATACTGCGACCTCCC
TAGCAAACTGGGGCACAAACTTAATTGAGAATTCTACCACCCAGCTTTCTTGTACAAAGTGGTACGTCTC
AAGACCAGAGGTCTCTGCTTAAGGTTCCACAGAGAGCTTGCCCTTGTATAACAGAGAGCTTGCCCTTGTA
TAACAGAGAGCTTGCCCTTGTATAACAGAGAGCTTGCCCTTGTATACAACCAGAAGAGACCTGTGCTTCA
CTCCTCAGGTGCAGGCTGCCTATCAGAAGGTGGTGGCTGGTGTGGCCAATGCCCTGGCTCACAAATACCA
CTGAGATCTTTTTCCCTCTGCCAAAAATTATGGGGACATCATGAAGCCCCTTGAGCATCTGACTTCTGGC
TAATAAAGGAAATTTATTTTCATTGCAATAGTGTGTTGGAATTTTTTGTGTCTCTCACTCGGAAGGACAT
ATGGGAGGGCAAATCATTTAAAACATCAGAATGAGTATTTGGTTTAGAGTTTGGCAACATATGCCCATAT
GCTGGCTGCCATGAACAAAGGTTGGCTATAAAGAGGTCATCAGTATATGAAACAGCCCCCTGCTGTCCAT
TCCTTA
